Addgene plasmid #64650: MEK1-pcw107-V5
Purpose: (control) when used to produce lentivirus, express physiological levels of insert
Depositing lab: David Sabatini & Kris Wood. Depositing organization: Whitehead Institute for Biomedical Research. Publication: Systematic identification of signaling pathways with potential to confer anticancer drug resistance. Martz CA, Ottina KA, Singleton KR, Jasper JS, Wardell SE, Peraza-Penton A, Anderson GR, Winter PS, Wang T, Alley HM, Kwong LN, Cooper ZA, Tetzlaff M, Chen PL, Rathmell JC, Flaherty KT, Wargo JA, McDonnell DP, Sabatini DM, Wood KC. Sci Signal. 2014 Dec 23;7(357):ra121. doi: 10.1126/scisignal.aaa1877. PubMed 25538079.
Backbone
  Vector backbone: pcw107 (V5)
  Backbone manufacturer: John Doench/Kathleen Ottina
  Backbone size w/o insert (bp): 9240
  Vector type: Lentiviral
  Selectable markers: Puromycin
Growth in bacteria
  Bacterial resistance: Ampicillin, 100 μg/mL
  Growth temperature: 37°C
  Growth strain: Stbl3
  Copy number: Unknown
Gene/Insert
  Gene/Insert name: MAP2K1 (alt name: NM_002755.3)
  Species: H. sapiens (human)
  Insert size (bp): 1182
  Entrez Gene: MAP2K1 (a.k.a. CFC3, MAPKK1, MEK1, MEL, MKK1, PRKMK1)
  Promoter: PGK
  Tag / fusion protein: V5 (C terminal on backbone)
  Cloning method: Gateway Cloning
  Sequencing primers: 5′ hPGK-F; 3′ WPRE-R
Terms and licenses: Academic/Nonprofit Terms; Industry Terms: Not Available to Industry
Depositor comments: TCTC (N-term barcode, 17 nt upstream of CDS start). Working name: CTK-X3-V5
How to cite: MEK1-pcw107-V5 was a gift from David Sabatini & Kris Wood (Addgene plasmid # 64650 ; http://n2t.net/addgene:64650 ; RRID:Addgene_64650)
