[The description below was written by a language model from this plasmid's Addgene catalogue record.]
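Description:
MEK1-pcw107-V5 is a lentiviral expression plasmid built on the pcw107 (V5) backbone (about 9.2 kb without insert) and carrying the human MAP2K1 open reading frame, which encodes the MAP kinase kinase MEK1. The roughly 1.2 kb insert was introduced by Gateway recombination and is placed under the PGK promoter, a moderate-strength constitutive promoter chosen here so that transduced cells express the protein at roughly physiological rather than strongly overexpressed levels. The backbone supplies a C-terminal V5 epitope tag, so the kinase can be detected with anti-V5 antibodies. The use of a WPRE-directed reverse sequencing primer implies that a woodchuck hepatitis virus posttranscriptional regulatory element, which generally boosts transcript stability and expression, lies downstream of the insert. The plasmid is maintained in bacteria under ampicillin selection, in a recombination-deficient strain (Stbl3) suited to repeat-containing lentiviral vectors. Transduced mammalian cells are selected with puromycin. The record does not state the origin of replication, the copy number, or the promoter driving the puromycin marker, and no feature table is provided to confirm the arrangement of LTRs and packaging elements.

The depositor describes this construct as a control. It belongs to a collection of signaling-pathway constructs used to screen systematically for pathways that can confer resistance to anticancer drugs. No mutation is recorded for the insert, which is referenced to the standard MAP2K1 transcript. A short four-nucleotide barcode sits 17 nucleotides upstream of the coding sequence start, presumably allowing the construct to be identified by sequencing. Typical use is packaging into lentivirus followed by stable transduction and puromycin selection of target cells.
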