>Addgene plasmid #64650 | MEK1-pcw107-V5 | depositor partial sequence | sequence record 108719 | Depositor Insert Sequence
ATGCCCAAGAAGAAGCCGACGCCCATCCAGCTGAACCCGGCCCCCGACGGCTCTGCAGTTAACGGGACCA
GCTCTGCGGAGACCAACTTGGAGGCCTTGCAGAAGAAGCTGGAGGAGCTAGAGCTTGATGAGCAGCAGCG
AAAGCGCCTTGAGGCCTTTCTTACCCAGAAGCAGAAGGTGGGAGAACTGAAGGATGACGACTTTGAGAAG
ATCAGTGAGCTGGGGGCTGGCAATGGCGGTGTGGTGTTCAAGGTCTCCCACAAGCCTTCTGGCCTGGTCA
TGGCCAGAAAGCTAATTCATCTGGAGATCAAACCCGCAATCCGGAACCAGATCATAAGGGAGCTGCAGGT
TCTGCATGAGTGCAACTCTCCGTACATCGTGGGCTTCTATGGTGCGTTCTACAGCGATGGCGAGATCAGT
ATCTGCATGGAGCACATGGATGGAGGTTCTCTGGATCAAGTCCTGAAGAAAGCTGGAAGAATTCCTGAAC
AAATTTTAGGAAAAGTTAGCATTGCTGTAATAAAAGGCCTGACATATCTGATGGAGAAGCACAAGATCAT
GCACAGAGATGTCAAGCCCTCCAACATCCTAGTCAACTCCCGTGGGGAGATCAAGCTCTGTGACTTTGGG
GTCAGCGGGCAGCTCATCGACTCCATGGCCAACTCCTTCGTGGGCACAAGGTCCTACATGTCGCCAGAAA
GACTCCAGGGGACTCATTACTCTGTGCAGTCAGACATCTGGAGCATGGGACTGTCTCTGGTAGAGATGGC
GGTTGGGAGGTATCCCATCCCTCCTCCAGATGCCAAGGAGCTGGAGCTGATGTTTGGGTGCCAGGTGGAA
GGAGATGCGGCTGAGACCCCACCCAGGCCAAGGACCCCCGGGAGGCCCCTTAGCTCATATGGAATGGACA
GCCGACCTCCCATGGCAATTTTTGAGTTGTTGGATTACATAGTCAACGAGCCTCCTCCAAAACTGCCCAG
TGGAGTGTTCAGTCTGGAATTTCAAGATTTTGTGAATAAATGCTTAATAAAAAACCCCGCAGAGAGAGCA
GATTTGAAGCAACTCATGGTTCATGCTTTTATCAAGAGATCTGATGCTGAGGAAGTGGATTTTGCAGGTT
GGCTCTGCTCCACCATCGGCCTTAACCAGCCCAGCACACCAACCCATGCTGCTGGCGTCTAA
