>Addgene plasmid #64650 | MEK1-pcw107-V5 | addgene partial sequence | sequence record 133273 | hPGK-F 5'-GTGTTCCGCATTCTGCAAG-3'
ACCGAATCACCGACCTCATCATCCCCAGGGGCTAGCATCGATGGATCAACAAGTTTTGTACAAAAAAGTT
TGGCTCTCGCGGCGGCGGCACCATGCCCAAGAAGAAGCCGACGCCCATCCAGCTGAACCCGGCCCCCGAC
GGCTCTGCAGTTAACGGGACCAGCTCTGCGGAGACCAACTTGGAGGCCTTGCAGAAGAAGCTGGAGGAGC
TAGAGCTTGATGAGCAGCAGCGAAAGCGCCTTGAGGCCTTTCTTACCCAGAAGCAGAAGGTGGGAGAACT
GAAGGATGACGACTTTGAGAAGATCAGTGAGCTGGGGGCTGGCAATGGCGGTGTGGTGTTCAAGGTCTCC
CACAAGCCTTCTGGCCTGGTCATGGCCAGAAAGCTAATTCATCTGGAGATCAAACCCGCAATCCGGAACC
AGATCATAAGGGAGCTGCAGGTTCTGCATGAGTGCAACTCTCCGTACATCGTGGGCTTCTATGGTGCGTT
CTACAGCGATGGCGAGATCAGTATCTGCATGGAGCACATGGATGGAGGTTCTCTGGATCAAGTCCTGAAG
AAAGCTGGAAGAATTCCTGAACAAATTTTAGGAAAAGTTAGCATTGCTGTAATAAAAGGCCTGACATATC
TGATGGAGAAGCACAAGATCATGCACAGAGATGTCAAGCCCTCCAACATCCTA
