>Addgene plasmid #64650 | MEK1-pcw107-V5 | addgene partial sequence | sequence record 133274 | WPRE-R 5'-CATAGCGTAAAAGGAGCAACA-3'
ATTTTGTAATCCAGAGGTTGATTGTCGACTTAACGCGGTCATTACTACGTAGAATCGAGACCGAGGAGAG
GGTTAGGGATAGGCTTACCACCGGTAACCACTTTGTACAAGAAAGTTGGCAAGACGCCAGCAGCATGGGT
TGGTGTGCTGGGCTGGTTAAGGCCGATGGTGGAGCAGAGCCAACCTGCAAAATCCACTTCCTCAGCATCA
GATCTCTTGATAAAAGCATGAACCATGAGTTGCTTCAAATCTGCTCTCTCTGCGGGGTTTTTTATTAAGC
ATTTATTCACAAAATCTTGAAATTCCAGACTGAACACTCCACTGGGCAGTTTTGGAGGAGGCTCGTTGAC
TATGTAATCCAACAACTCAAAAATTGCCATGGGAGGTCGGCTGTCCATTCCATATGAGCTAAGGGGCCTC
CCGGGGGTCCTTGGCCTGGGTGGGGTCTCAGCCGCATCTCCTTCCACCTGGCACCCAAACATCAGCTCCA
GCTCCTTGGCATCTGGAGGAGGGATGGGATACCTCCCAACCGCCATCTCTACCAGAGACAGTCCCATGCT
CCAGATGTCTGACTGCACAGAGTAATGAGTCCCCTGGAGTCTTTCTGGCGACATGTAGGACCTTGTGCCC
ACGAAGGAGTTGGCCATGGAGTCGATGAGCTGCCCGCTGACCCCAAAGTCACAGAGCTTGATCTCCCCAC
GGGAGTTGACTAGGATGTTGGAGGGCTTGACATCTCTGTGCATGATCTTGTGCTTCTCCATCAGATATGT
CAGGCCTTTTATTACAGCAATGCTAACTTTTCCTAAAATTTGTTCAGGAATTCTTCCAGCTTTCTTCAGG
ACTTGATCCAGAGAACCTCCATCCATGTGCTCCATGCAGATACTGATCTCGCCATCGCTGTAGAACGCAC
CATAGAAGCCCACGATGTACGGAGAGTTGCACTC
